Addgene plasmid #55988: mPlum-Mito-3
Purpose: Localization: Mitochondria, Excitation: 590, Emission: 649
Depositing lab: Michael Davidson. Depositing organization: Florida State University, Tallahassee. Publication: The fluorescent protein palette: tools for cellular imaging. Day RN, Davidson MW. Chem Soc Rev. 2009 Oct;38(10):2887-921. doi: 10.1039/b901966a. Epub 2009 Aug 4. PubMed 19771335.
Backbone
  Vector backbone: mPlum
  Backbone size w/o insert (bp): 4750
  Vector type: Mammalian Expression
  Selectable markers: Neomycin (select with G418)
Growth in bacteria
  Bacterial resistance: Kanamycin, 50 μg/mL
  Growth temperature: 37°C
  Growth strain: DH5alpha
  Copy number: High Copy
Gene/Insert
  Gene/Insert name: Mito (alt name: NM_004074.2)
  Species: H. sapiens (human)
  Entrez Gene: COX8A (a.k.a. COX, COX8, COX8-2, COX8L, MC4DN15, VIII, VIII-L)
  Promoter: CMV
  Tag / fusion protein: mPlum
  Cloning method: Unknown
  Sequencing primers: 5′ CMV-F; 3′ SV40pA-R
Terms and licenses: Academic/Nonprofit Terms; Industry Terms: Not Available to Industry
Depositor comments: . Excitation = 590; Emission = 649
How to cite: mPlum-Mito-3 was a gift from Michael Davidson (Addgene plasmid # 55988 ; http://n2t.net/addgene:55988 ; RRID:Addgene_55988)
