[The description below was written by a language model from this plasmid's Addgene catalogue record.]
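Description:
mPlum-Mito-3 is a mammalian expression plasmid that labels mitochondria with the far-red fluorescent protein mPlum. It is built on an mPlum vector backbone of about 4.75 kb without the insert. It is maintained in E. coli as a high-copy plasmid under kanamycin selection. A neomycin resistance marker allows G418 selection of transfected mammalian cells, for example to derive stable lines. No feature table accompanies the record, so the origins of replication and the promoters driving the resistance markers are not stated. The use of an SV40 polyA reverse sequencing primer suggests that an SV40 polyadenylation signal lies downstream of the expression cassette.

The insert, called "Mito", comes from human COX8A, which encodes cytochrome c oxidase subunit VIII. It is expressed from the CMV promoter as a fusion with mPlum. COX8A sequences are widely used as a source of a mitochondrial targeting presequence that directs a fused protein into the organelle, and the stated localization fits that use. However, the record does not say how much of COX8A is included, how the fusion is oriented, what linker joins the two parts, or what the "3" in the name means. The cloning method is listed as unknown.

The recorded spectral properties are excitation at 590 nm and emission at 649 nm. This makes the construct useful as a far-red mitochondrial marker for fluorescence microscopy of cultured mammalian cells. It can be combined in multicolour experiments with green or yellow reporters that emit at shorter wavelengths. It belongs to a collection of fluorescent protein fusions designed as subcellular localization standards for cellular imaging.
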