>Addgene plasmid #55988 | mPlum-Mito-3 | depositor partial sequence | sequence record 86893 | insert sequence
CGTCAGATCCGCTAGCATGTCCGTCCTGACGCCGCTGCTGCTGCGGGGCTTGACAGGCTCGGCCCGGCGG
CTCCCAGTGCCGCGCGCCAAGATCCATTCGTTGGGGGATCCAATGGTGAGCAAGGGCGAGGAGGTCATCA
AGGAGTTCATGCGCTTCAAGGAGCACATGGAGGGCTCCGTGAACGGCCACGAGTTCGAGATCGAGGGCGA
GGGCGAGGGCCGCCCCTACGAGGGCACCCAGACCGCCAGGCTGAAGGTGACCAAGGGTGGCCCCCTGCCC
TTCGCCTGGGACATCCTGTCCCCTCAGATCATGTACGGCTCCAAGGCCTACGTGAAGCACCCCGCCGACA
TCCCCGACTACTTGAAGCTGTCCTTCCCCGAGGGCTTCAAGTGGGAGCGCGTGATGAACTTCGAGGACGG
CGGCGTGGTGACCGTGACCCAGGACTCCTCCCTGCAGGACGGCGAGTTCATCTACAAGGTGAAGGTGCGC
GGCACCAACTTCCCCTCCGACGGCCCCGTAATGCAGAAGAAGACCATGGGCTGGGAGGCCTCCTCCGAGC
GGATGTACCCCGAGGACGGCGCCCTGAAGGGCGAGATGAAGATGAGGCTGAGGCTGAAGGACGGCGGCCA
CTACGACGCCGAGGTCAAGACCACCTACATGGCCAAGAAGCCCGTGCAGCTGCCCGGCGCCTACAAGACC
GACATCAAGCTGGACATCACCTCCCACAACGAGGACTACACCATCGTGGAACAGTACGAGCGCGCCGAGG
GCCGCCACTCCACCGGCGCCTAAGCGGCCGCGACTCTAGATCATAATCAGCCATACCACATTTGTAG
