>Addgene plasmid #55988 | mPlum-Mito-3 | addgene partial sequence | sequence record 109613 | CMV-F 5'-CGCAAATGGGCGGTAGGCGTG-3'
TGGTTTAGTGAACCGTCAGATCCGCTAGCATGTCCGTCCTGACGCCGCTGCTGCTGCGGGGCTTGACAGG
CTCGGCCCGGCGGCTCCCAGTGCCGCGCGCCAAGATCCATTCGTTGGGGGATCCAATGGTGAGCAAGGGC
GAGGAGGTCATCAAGGAGTTCATGCGCTTCAAGGAGCACATGGAGGGCTCCGTGAACGGCCACGAGTTCG
AGATCGAGGGCGAGGGCGAGGGCCGCCCCTACGAGGGCACCCAGACCGCCAGGCTGAAGGTGACCAAGGG
TGGCCCCCTGCCCTTCGCCTGGGACATCCTGTCCCCTCAGATCATGTACGGCTCCAAGGCCTACGTGAAG
CACCCCGCCGACATCCCCGACTACTTGAAGCTGTCCTTCCCCGAGGGCTTCAAGTGGGAGCGCGTGATGA
ACTTCGAGGACGGCGGCGTGGTGACCGTGACCCAGGACTCCTCCCTGCAGGACGGCGAGTTCATCTACAA
GGTGAAGGTGCGCGGCACCAACTTCCCCTCCGACGGCCCCGTAATGCAGAAGAAGACCATGGGCTGGGAG
GCCTCCTCCGAGCGGATGTACCCCGAGGACGGCGCCCTGAAGGGCGAGATGAAGATGAGGCTGAGGCTGA
AGGACGGCGGCCACTACGACGCCGAGGTCAAGACCACCTACATGGCCAAGAAGCCCGTGCAGCTGCCCGG
CGCCTACAAGACCGACATCAAGCTGGACATCACCTCCCACAACGAGGACTACACCATCGTGGAACAGTAC
GAGCGCGCCGAGGGCCGCCACTCCACCGGCGCCTAAGCGGCCGCGACTCTAGATCATAATCAGCCATAC
